Addgene plasmid #74023: FUP95DPESTGW (C7)
Purpose: lentiviral expression of Psd95-DPEST-EGFP fusion
Depositing lab: Robert Malenka & Oliver Schluter & Weifeng Xu. Depositing organization: Stanford University. Publication: Molecular dissociation of the role of PSD-95 in regulating synaptic strength and LTD. Xu W, Schluter OM, Steiner P, Czervionke BL, Sabatini B, Malenka RC. Neuron. 2008 Jan 24;57(2):248-62. doi: 10.1016/j.neuron.2007.11.027. PubMed 18215622.
Backbone
  Vector backbone: FUGW
  Backbone manufacturer: David Baltimore (Addgene plasmid # 14883)
  Backbone size w/o insert (bp): 9941
  Vector type: Mammalian Expression, Lentiviral
Growth in bacteria
  Bacterial resistance: Ampicillin, 100 μg/mL
  Growth temperature: 37°C
  Growth strain: NEB Stable
  Copy number: High Copy
Gene/Insert
  Gene/Insert name: Psd95
  Species: R. norvegicus (rat)
  Mutation: DPEST; amino acids 10-25 deleted
  Promoter: hUbC
  Cloning method: Unknown
  Sequencing primers: 5′ hUBCpro-F
Terms and licenses: Academic/Nonprofit Terms; Industry Terms: Not Available to Industry
Depositor comments: Map: FUGW-HinDIII-SalI-XbaI-BamHI-SmaI-KpnI-EcoRI-XbaI-(P95DPEST)
How to cite: FUP95DPESTGW (C7) was a gift from Robert Malenka & Oliver Schluter & Weifeng Xu (Addgene plasmid # 74023 ; http://n2t.net/addgene:74023 ; RRID:Addgene_74023)
