[The description below was written by a language model from this plasmid's Addgene catalogue record.]
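Description:
FUP95DPESTGW (C7) is a lentiviral transfer plasmid for mammalian expression, built on the FUGW backbone (about 9.9 kb without insert). It is maintained in bacteria as a high-copy plasmid under ampicillin selection. The record specifies a recombination-deficient propagation strain, which is commonly chosen for lentiviral vectors because their repeated long terminal repeat sequences can be unstable. No feature table accompanies this entry, so individual backbone elements such as the LTRs, packaging signal or any post-transcriptional elements are not itemised here. As a lentiviral vector, it would be expected to carry the cis-acting sequences needed for packaging into viral particles and integration into target cell genomes, with the packaging functions supplied from separate plasmids.

The payload is rat Psd95, which encodes the postsynaptic density scaffold protein PSD-95, expressed from the human ubiquitin C (hUbC) promoter as a fusion with EGFP. The insert carries the "DPEST" mutation, a deletion of amino acids 10 to 25. The name suggests removal of a PEST motif, a type of sequence generally associated with regulated protein turnover. The depositor's map notes place the mutant coding sequence after a short run of restriction sites in FUGW, but the cloning method is recorded as unknown, and the orientation of the fusion relative to EGFP is not explicitly stated. The stated purpose is lentiviral expression of the Psd95-DPEST-EGFP fusion. The associated study examined how distinct parts of PSD-95 contribute to regulating synaptic strength and long-term depression, which fits use of this construct as a fluorescently trackable deletion mutant for structure-function analysis.
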