>Addgene plasmid #74023 | FUP95DPESTGW (C7) | addgene partial sequence | sequence record 140871 | FUGW-Fwd 5'-ATTACAGGGACAGCAGAGATCC-3'
GGCCTCCGCGCCGGGTTTTGGCGCCTCCCGCGGGCGCCCCCCTCCTCACGGCGAGCGCTGCCACGTCAGA
CGAAGGGCGCAGCGAGCGTCCTGATCCTTCCGCCCGGACGCTCAGGACAGCGGCCCGCTGCTCATAAGAC
TCGGCCTTAGAACCCCAGTATCAGCAGAAGGACATTTTAGGACGGGACTTGGGTGACTCTAGGGCACTGG
TTTTCTTTCCAGAGAGCGGAACAGGCGAGGAAAAGTAGTCCCTTCTCGGCGATTCTGCGGAGGGATCTCC
GTGGGGCGGTGAACGCCGATGATTATATAAGGACGCGCCGGGTGTGGCACAGCTAGTTCCGTCGCAGCCG
GGATTTGGGTCGCGGTTCTTGTTTGTGGATCGCTGTGATCGTCACTTGGTGAGTAGCGGGCTGCTGGGCT
GGCCGGGGCTTTCGTGGCCGCCGGGCCGCTCGGTGGGACGGAAGCGTGTGGAGAGACCGCCAAGGGCTGT
AGTCTGGGTCCGCGAGCAAGGTTGCCCTGAACTGGGGGTTGGGGGGAGCGCAGCAAAATGGCGGCTGTTC
CCGAGTCTTGAATGGAAGACGCTTGTGAGGCGGGCTGTGAGGTCGTTGAAACAAGGTGGGGGGCATGGTG
GGCGGCAAGAACCCAAGGTCTTGAGGCCTTCGCTAATGCGGGAAAGCTCTTATTCGGGTGAGATGGGCTG
GGGCACCATCTGGGGACCCTGACGTGAAGTTTGTCACTGACTGGAGAACTCGGTT
