>Addgene plasmid #74023 | FUP95DPESTGW (C7) | addgene partial sequence | sequence record 140954 | EGFP-N 5'-CGTCGCCGTCCAGCTCGACCAG-3'
CTTGCTCACCATGGTGGCGATGGATCCCGGGCCCGCGGTACCGAGTCTCTCTCGGGCTGGGACCCAGATG
TAGGGGCCTGAGAGGTCTTCAATGACACGTTTCACTTTGTGATAGATCTCTTCAAAGCTGTCGCCCTCTA
CGATGGCTGAGAAGCACTCTGTGAACTCCTGCTCCAGCTTCGTGGCTCTGTCGAAGGCTTTCCGGGCTTG
CTCCTCTGTGATCCGCTTATTGATCTCTAGCACATTCTCCAGGGAGCGGGGACGGATGAAGATGGCGATG
GGGTGCAGGTGGGCCGCCTGCAGCCGCCGCACGGCATTGGCCGAGACATCGAGGATGCAGTGCTTCCCCT
GCTCTGCTACCTCTCGCACAGACTGGACGCTGGTCCCATAGAGGTGGCTGTTGTACTGGCCAGCCTCAAT
GAACTTGTGTGCCTGGATGTCCTTCTCCATTTTCTCCCGGGAGGAGACAAAGTGGTAATCCCGGCCGTCT
ATCTCATATTCCCGCTTAGGACGTGTCGTATGAGGGACACAGGATCCAAACTTGTCGGGGAACTCGGAGA
GAAGATCATCGTTGGCACGGTCTTTGGTGGGTCCAAGGATGATGATGGGACGAGCATAGTGCACTTCCAT
CTGGGTCACCGTCTCATAGCTCAGAACCGAGTCTTCTCGACCCTGTGATCCAGAGCTGGAGCCCCAGTCC
TTGGCCTTTAACCTTGACCACTCTCGTCGCTCGACCCGCCGTTTGCTGGGAATGAAGCCAATGTCGTCGG
TCTCACTGTCGGAGTGGACC
