>Addgene plasmid #74023 | FUP95DPESTGW (C7) | addgene partial sequence | sequence record 141060 | hUBCpro-F 5'-TGAAGCTCCGGTTTTGAACT-3'
GGCACCTTTTGAAATGTAATCATTTGGGTCAATATGTAATTTTCAGTGTTAGACTAGTAAATTGTCCGCT
AAATTCTGGCCGTTTTTGGCTTTTTTGTTAGACGAAGCTTGGGCTGCAGGTCGACTCTAGAGGATCAATT
CGCCCTTTCTAGACCACCATGGACTGTCTCTGTATAGTGACAACCCCGGCCCACCTCCCCAACCAGGCCA
ATTCTCCCCCTGTGATTGTCAACACGGACACCCTAGAAGCCCCAGGATATGAGTTGCAGGTGAATGGAAC
AGAGGGGGAGATGGAGTATGAGGAGATCACATTGGAAAGGGGTAACTCAGGTCTGGGCTTCAGCATCGCA
GGTGGCACTGACAACCCGCACATCGGTGACGACCCGTCCATTTTTATCACCAAGATCATTCCTGGTGGGG
CTGCAGCCCAGGATGGCCGCCTCAGGGTCAATGACAGCATCCTGTTTGTAAATGAAGTGGATGTTCGGGA
GGTGACCCATTCAGCTGCGGTGGAGGCCCTCAAAGAGGCAGGTTCCATCGTTCGCCTCTATGTCATGCGC
CGGAAACCCCCAGCCGAAAAGGTCATGGAGATCAAACTCATCAAAGGGCCTAAAGGACTTGGCTTCAGCA
TTGCGGGGGGCGTTGGGAACCAGCACATCCCTGGAGATAACAGCATCTATGTAACGAAGATCATCGAAGG
AGGTGCTGCCCACAAGGATGGCAGGTTGCAGATTGGAGACAAGATCCTGGCGGTCAACAGTGTGGGGCTG
GAGGACGTCATGCACGAGGATGCCGTGGCAGCCCTGAAGAACACATATGACGTTGTGTACCTAA
